Addgene plasmid #80107: pCMV-EPN18 (R40A)
Purpose: PH(R40A)-4GS-I3-01-myc-Late1
Depositing lab: Neil King. Depositing organization: University of Washington. Publication: Designed proteins induce the formation of nanocage-containing extracellular vesicles. Votteler J, Ogohara C, Yi S, Hsia Y, Nattermann U, Belnap DM, King NP, Sundquist WI. Nature. 2016 Dec 8;540(7632):292-295. doi: 10.1038/nature20607. Epub 2016 Nov 30. PubMed 27919066.
Backbone
  Vector backbone: pCMV
  Backbone size w/o insert (bp): 5443
  Modifications to backbone: Inserts were cloned into the Kpn1 and Xho1 sites
  Vector type: Mammalian Expression, Bacterial Expression
  Selectable markers: Neomycin (select with G418)
Growth in bacteria
  Bacterial resistance: Ampicillin, 100 μg/mL
  Growth temperature: 37°C
  Growth strain: DH5alpha
  Copy number: High Copy
Gene/Insert
  Gene/Insert name: EPN-18 (R40A)
Terms and licenses: Academic/Nonprofit Terms; Industry Terms: Not Available to Industry
How to cite: pCMV-EPN18 (R40A) was a gift from Neil King (Addgene plasmid # 80107 ; http://n2t.net/addgene:80107 ; RRID:Addgene_80107)
