[The description below was written by a language model from this plasmid's Addgene catalogue record.]
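Description:
pCMV-EPN18 (R40A) is a mammalian expression plasmid built on a pCMV backbone (about 5.4 kb without insert), with the coding sequence cloned between the KpnI and XhoI sites. It is maintained as a high-copy plasmid in E. coli under ampicillin selection, and it carries a neomycin resistance marker that allows G418 selection of transfected mammalian cells. The record lists no feature table, so the promoter is not explicitly annotated. The backbone name implies a CMV promoter driving the insert, but other regulatory elements such as the polyadenylation signal and origins are not stated.

The insert, EPN-18 (R40A), is a modular fusion protein described as PH(R40A)-4GS-I3-01-myc-Late1. Reading from the N-terminus, it consists of a pleckstrin homology (PH) domain carrying an R40A substitution, a glycine-serine linker (4GS), the designed self-assembling protein I3-01, a myc epitope tag for detection, and a "Late1" element, presumably a late-domain-type motif of the kind viruses use to recruit host budding machinery, although the record does not define it. In the associated work on designed proteins that induce the release of nanocage-containing extracellular vesicles, such constructs combine a membrane-binding module, a self-assembly module and a budding module.

PH domains generally mediate membrane association through phosphoinositide binding, so the R40A point mutation most plausibly serves as a membrane-binding-deficient variant of the parental EPN-18 design. This would make the plasmid a control for testing whether membrane interaction is required for vesicle formation and release, though the record itself does not spell out the effect of the mutation or the source of the PH domain.
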