>Addgene plasmid #80107 | pCMV-EPN18 (R40A) | addgene partial sequence | sequence record 162551 | CMV-F 5'-CGCAAATGGGCGGTAGGCGTG-3'
TCTCTGGCTAACTAGAGAACCCACTGCTTACTGGCTTATCGAAATTAATACGACTCACTATAGGGAGACC
CAAGCTGGCTAGCGTTTAAACGGGCCCTCTAGAATTATCGATCCGGAGGTACCATGCACGGTCTGCAGGA
CGACCCGGACCTGCAAGCACTGCTCAAGGGCAGCCAGCTGCTGAAAGTTAAATCTTCTTCTTGGCGTCGT
GAAGCGTTCTACAAACTCCAGGAGGACTGCAAAACCATCTGGCAGGAATCCCGTAAAGTTATGCGTTCTC
CGGAATCTCAGCTGTTCTCTATCGAAGACATCCAGGAAGTTCGTATGGGTCACCGTACCGAAGGTCTGGA
AAAATTCGCGCGTGACATCCCGGAAGACCGTTGCTTCTCCATCGTTTTCAAAGACCAGCGTAACACCCTG
GACCTGATCGCGCCGTCTCCGGCGGACGCGCAGCACTGGGTTCAGGGTCTGCGTAAAATCATCCACCACT
CTGGTTCTATGGACCAACGTCAGAAAGGTAGCGGTAGCAAGATCGAAGAGCTGTTCAAGAAACACAAGAT
CGTTGCCGTGCTGCGTGCCAATAGTGTGGAAGAAGCGAAAAAGAAAGCGCTGGCGGTTTTCCTGGGCGGC
GTTCATCTGATTGAAATTACCTTTACCGTGCCGGATGCGGATACCGTGATTAAGGAACTGAGCTTTCTGA
AGGAAATGGGCGCGATTATTGGTGCGGGCACCGTGACCAGCGTGGAGCAGTGCCGTAAAGCGGTGGAAAG
TGGCGCCGAATTCATTGTGAGTCCGCACCTGGACGAGGAAATTAGCCAATTTTGCAAGGAGAAGGGTGTG
TTCTATATGCCAGGCGTTATGACCCCGACCGAACTGGTGAAA
