>Addgene plasmid #80107 | pCMV-EPN18 (R40A) | addgene partial sequence | sequence record 162552 | Bglob-pA-R 5'-ttttggcagagggaaaaaga-3'
GAGAAGACGGGTCGTTACCGAACAGAGAACGCAGAGAGGTCAGCGGGTACAGTTCTTTGTCGATCGGCTC
CTGTTTTTGCGGTGGCGTGGTGGTTTCAACACCAGAACGGAAAGATTCTTCCGGCGGTGCGGTCGGTTCC
GGACGAGACTGCAGATCTTCTTCGCTAATCAGTTTCTGTTCGGTGCAGCCACGAATCTTCTCAACGAACG
CCTTGGCCTTTTCCGCCACTTCCACCGGGGTGCCTTTCACTAACGCGCTGCCCACGCCCACGGCCAGCAC
GCCCGCTTTGAACCATTCGCACACATTGTCCAGATTAACACCGCCGGTTGGCACAAATTTCACATTCGGA
AACGGACCTTTCATTGCTTTAACAAACTGCGGACCCACCACCTCACCCGGAAACAGTTTTAAGATGGTAT
GGCCCAGTTTCATGGCTTTCACCAGTTCGGTCGGGGTCATAACGCCTGGCATATAGAACACACCCTTCTC
CTTGCAAAATTGGCTAATTTCCTCGTCCAGGTGCGGACTCACAATGAATTCGGCGCCACTTTCCACCGCT
TTACGGCACTGCTCCACGCTGGTCACGGTGCCCGCACCAATAATCGCGCCCATTTCCTTCAGAAAGCTCA
GTTCCTTAATCACGGTATCCGCATCCGGCACGGTAAAGGTAATTTCAATCAGATGAACGCCGCCCAGGAA
AACCGCCAGCGCTTTCTTTTTCGCTTCTTCCACACTATTGGCACGCAGCACGGCAACGATCTTGTGTTTC
TTGAACAGCTCTTCGATCTTGCTACCGCTACCTTTCTGACGTTGGTCCATAGAACCAGAGTGGTGGATGA
TTTTACGCAGACCCTGAACCCAGTGCTGCGCGTCCGCCGGAGACGGCGCGATCAGGTCCAGGGTGTTACG
CTGGTCTTTGAAAACGATGGAGAAGCAACGGTCTTCCGGGATGTCACGCGCGAATTTT
