>Addgene plasmid #80107 | pCMV-EPN18 (R40A) | depositor partial sequence | sequence record 162553 | EPN-18 (R40A)
CTAGAATTATCGATCCGGAGGTACCATGCACGGTCTGCAGGACGACCCGGACCTGCAAGCACTGCTCAAG
GGCAGCCAGCTGCTGAAAGTTAAATCTTCTTCTTGGCGTCGTGAAGCGTTCTACAAACTCCAGGAGGACT
GCAAAACCATCTGGCAGGAATCCCGTAAAGTTATGCGTTCTCCGGAATCTCAGCTGTTCTCTATCGAAGA
CATCCAGGAAGTTCGTATGGGTCACCGTACCGAAGGTCTGGAAAAATTCGCGCGTGACATCCCGGAAGAC
CGTTGCTTCTCCATCGTTTTCAAAGACCAGCGTAACACCCTGGACCTGATCGCGCCGTCTCCGGCGGACG
CGCAGCACTGGGTTCAGGGTCTGCGTAAAATCATCCACCACTCTGGTTCTATGGACCAACGTCAGAAAGG
TAGCGGTAGCAAGATCGAAGAGCTGTTCAAGAAACACAAGATCGTTGCCGTGCTGCGTGCCAATAGTGTG
GAAGAAGCGAAAAAGAAAGCGCTGGCGGTTTTCCTGGGCGGCGTTCATCTGATTGAAATTACCTTTACCG
TGCCGGATGCGGATACCGTGATTAAGGAACTGAGCTTTCTGAAGGAAATGGGCGCGATTATTGGTGCGGG
CACCGTGACCAGCGTGGAGCAGTGCCGTAAAGCGGTGGAAAGTGGCGCCGAATTCATTGTGAGTCCGCAC
CTGGACGAGGAAATTAGCCAATTTTGCAAGGAGAAGGGTGTGTTCTATATGCCAGGCGTTATGACCCCGA
CCGAACTGGTGAAAGCCATGAAACTGGGCCATACCATCTTAAAACTGTTTCCGGGTGAGGTGGTGGGTCC
GCAGTTTGTTAAAGCAATGAAAGGTCCGTTTCCGAATGTGAAATTTGTGCCAACCGGCGGTGTTAATCTG
GACAATGTGTGCGAATGGTTCAAAGCGGGCGTGCTGGCCGTGGGCGTGGGCAGCGCGTTAGTGAAAGGCA
CCCCGGTGGAAGTGGCGGAAAAGGCCAAGGCGTTCGTTGAGAAGATTCGTGGCTGCACCGAACAGAAACT
GATTAGCGAAGAAGATCTGCAGTCTCGTCCGGAACCGACCGCACCGCCGGAAGAATCTTTCCGTTCTGGT
GTTGAAACCACCACGCCACCGCAAAAACAGGAGCCGATCGACAAAGAACTGTACCCGCTGACCTCTCTGC
GTTCTCTGTTCGGTAACGACCCGTCTTCTCAGTGACTCGAGAAGCTTGCTAGCAGATCTT
